>Addgene plasmid #23568 | pDONR223-NRBP | depositor partial sequence | sequence record 10757 | Author sequence
ATGTCGGAGGGGGAGTCCCAGACAGTACTTAGCAGTGGCTCAGACCCAAAGGTAGAATCCTCATCTTCAG
CTCCTGGCCTGACATCAGTGTCACCTCCTGTGACCTCCACAACCTCAGCTGCTTCCCCAGAGGAAGAAGA
AGAAAGTGAAGATGAGTCTGAGATTTTGGAAGAGTCGCCCTGTGGGCGCTGGCAGAAGAGGCGAGAAGAG
GTGAATCAACGGAATGTACCAGGTATTGACAGTGCATACCTGGCCATGGATACAGAGGAAGGTGTAGAGG
TTGTGTGGAATGAGGTACAGTTCTCTGAACGCAAGAACTACAAGCTGCAGGAGGAAAAGGTTCGTGCTGT
GTTTGATAATCTGATTCAATTGGAGCATCTTAACATTGTTAAGTTTCACAAATATTGGGCTGACATTAAA
GAGAACAAGGCCAGGGTCATTTTTATCACAGAATACATGTCATCTGGGAGTCTGAAGCAATTTCTGAAGA
AGACCAAAAAGAACCACAAGACGATGAATGAAAAGGCATGGAAGCGTTGGTGCACACAAATCCTCTCTGC
CCTAAGCTACCTGCACTCCTGTGACCCCCCCATCATCCATGGGAACCTGACCTGTGACACCATCTTCATC
CAGCACAACGGACTCATCAAGATTGGCTCTGTGGCTCCTGACACTATCAACAATCATGTGAAGACTTGTC
GAGAAGAGCAGAAGAATCTACACTTCTTTGCACCAGAGTATGGAGAAGTCACTAATGTGACAACAGCAGT
GGACATCTACTCCTTTGGCATGTGTGCACTGGAGATGGCAGTGCTGGAGATTCAGGGCAATGGAGAGTCC
TCATATGTGCCACAGGAAGCCATCAGCAGTGCCATCCAGCTTCTAGAAGACCCATTACAGAGGGAGTTCA
TTCAAAAGTGCCTGCAGTCTGAGCCTGCTCGCAGACCAACAGCCAGAGAACTTCTGTTCCACCCAGCATT
GTTTGAAGTGCCCTCGCTCAAACTCCTTGCGGCCCACTGCATTGTGGGACACCAACACATGATCCCAGAG
AACGCTCTAGAGGAGATCACCAAAAACATGGATACTAGTGCCGTACTGGCTGAAATCCCTGCAGGACCAG
GAAGAGAACCAGTTCAGACTTTGTACTCTCAGTCACCAGCTCTGGAATTAGATAAATTCCTTGAAGATGT
CAGGAATGGGATCTATCCTCTGACAGCCTTTGGGCTGCCTCGGCCCCAGCAGCCACAGCAGGAGGAGGTG
ACATCACCTGTCGTGCCCCCCTCTGTCAAGACTCCGACACCTGAACCAGCTGAGGTGGAGACTCGCAAGG
TGGTGCTGATGCAGTGCAACATTGAGTCGGTGGAGGAGGGAGTCAAACACCACCTGACACTTCTGCTGAA
GTTGGAGGACAAACTGAACCGGCACCTGAGCTGTGACCTGATGCCAAATGAGAATATCCCCGAGTTGGCG
GCTGAGCTGGTGCAGCTGGGCTTCATTAGTGAGGCTGACCAGAGCCGGTTGACTTCTCTGCTAGAAGAGA
CCTTGAACAAGTTCAATTTTGCCAGGAACAGTACCCTCAACTCAGCCGCTGTCACCGTCTCCTCTTAG
