>Addgene plasmid #23568 | pDONR223-NRBP | addgene partial sequence | sequence record 29426 | 23568 with M13pUC-fwd
CTCGGGCCCAATAATGATTTTATTTTGACTGATAGTGACCTGTTCGTTGCAACAAATTGATGAGCAATGC
TTTTTTATAATGCCAACTTTGTACAAAAAAGTTGGCATGTCGGAGGGGGAGTCCCAGACAGTACTTAGCA
GTGGCTCAGACCCAAAGGTAGAATCCTCATCTTCAGCTCCTGGCCTGACATCAGTGTCACCTCCTGTGAC
CTCCACAACCTCAGCTGCTTCCCCAGAGGAAGAAGAAGAAAGTGAAGATGAGTCTGAGATTTTGGAAGAG
TCGCCCTGTGGGCGCTGGCAGAAGAGGCGAGAAGAGGTGAATCAACGGAATGTACCAGGTATTGACAGTG
CATACCTGGCCATGGATACAGAGGAAGGTGTAGAGGTTGTGTGGAATGAGGTACAGTTCTCTGAACGCAA
GAACTACAAGCTGCAGGAGGAAAAGGTTCGTGCTGTGTTTGATAATCTGATTCAATTGGAGCATCTTAAC
ATTGTTAAGTTTCACAAATATTGGGCTGACATTAAAGAGAACAAGGCCAGGGTCATTTTTATCACAGAAT
ACATGTCATCTGGGAGTCTGAAGCAATTTCTGAAGAAGACCAAAAAGAACCACAAGACGATGAATGAAAA
GGCATGGAAGCGTTGGTGCACACAAATCCTCTCTGCCCTAAGCTACCTGCACTCCTGTGACCCCCCCATC
ATCCATGG
