[The description below was written by a language model from this plasmid's Addgene catalogue record.]
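Description:
pDONR223-NRBP is a Gateway entry clone built on the Invitrogen pDONR223 donor backbone (about 5 kb without insert). It carries the human NRBP1 open reading frame, which encodes nuclear receptor binding protein (also known as NRBP, MADM, BCON3 or MUDPNP), as an insert of roughly 1.6 kb. The plasmid is propagated in standard E. coli cloning strains as a high-copy plasmid under spectinomycin selection. The ORF was introduced by Gateway recombination, so it should be flanked by the attL-type sites that normally result from a BP reaction into a donor vector. No feature table is provided, so the exact sites, the origin of replication and other backbone elements are not itemised in the record. M13 forward and reverse priming sites on either side of the insert are listed for sequence verification.

The ORF deliberately lacks a stop codon. This "open" format allows it to be moved by recombination into a destination vector that supplies a C-terminal epitope tag and a stop codon in frame. As a donor-type vector, the plasmid is not recorded as having a promoter to drive the insert in mammalian cells, and the depositors state that it should not be transfected directly. It serves instead as a shuttle source for the coding sequence. The depositors point to a companion set of custom lentiviral destination vectors (the pLX301–pLX304 series), distributed separately, for expressing these ORFs in mammalian cells. The clone belongs to a kit of similar ORF clones and is associated with a study in which ORF expression was used to identify drivers of resistance to RAF inhibition through MAP kinase pathway reactivation.
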