Addgene plasmid #23568: pDONR223-NRBP
Depositing lab: William Hahn & David Root. Depositing organization: Dana-Farber Cancer Institute. Publication: COT drives resistance to RAF inhibition through MAP kinase pathway reactivation. Johannessen CM, Boehm JS, Kim SY, Thomas SR, Wardwell L, Johnson LA, Emery CM, Stransky N, Cogdill AP, Barretina J, Caponigro G, Hieronymus H, Murray RR, Salehi-Ashtiani K, Hill DE, Vidal M, Zhao JJ, Yang X, Alkan O, Kim S, Harris JL, Wilson CJ, Myer VE, Finan PM, Root DE, Roberts TM, Golub T, Flaherty KT, Dummer R, Weber BL, Sellers WR, Schlegel R, Wargo JA, Hahn WC, Garraway LA. Nature. 2010 Dec 16;468(7326):968-72. doi: 10.1038/nature09627 PubMed 21107320.
Backbone
  Vector backbone: pDONR223
  Backbone manufacturer: Invitrogen
  Backbone size w/o insert (bp): 5005
  Vector type: Gateway Donor vector
Growth in bacteria
  Bacterial resistance: Spectinomycin, 50 μg/mL
  Growth temperature: 37°C
  Growth strain: DH5alpha
  Copy number: High Copy
Gene/Insert
  Gene/Insert name: NRBP (alt name: nuclear receptor binding protein)
  Species: H. sapiens (human)
  Insert size (bp): 1608
  Entrez Gene: NRBP1 (a.k.a. BCON3, MADM, MUDPNP, NRBP)
  Cloning method: Gateway Cloning
  Sequencing primers: 5′ M13pUC-fwd; 3′ M13rev
Terms and licenses: Academic/Nonprofit Terms; Industry Terms: Not Available to Industry
Depositor comments: The ORF has no Stop codon. This design enables easy recombination into a destination vector to add an epitope tag of choice and Stop codon to the ORF. Do NOT use this plasmid directly for transfections. A set of 4 custom lentiviral vectors is available ( pLX301 (http://www.addgene.org/25895/) , pLX302 (http://www.addgene.org/25896/) , pLX303 (http://www.addgene.org/25897/) , pLX304 (http://www.addgene.org/25890/) ) to be used to express these ORFs in mammalian cells. These plasmids are not included in the kit and must be ordered separately.
How to cite: pDONR223-NRBP was a gift from William Hahn & David Root (Addgene plasmid # 23568 ; http://n2t.net/addgene:23568 ; RRID:Addgene_23568)
